>Addgene plasmid #100392 | pCMV_mEm_4GS_LF82_781 | addgene full sequence | sequence record 209763 | Addgene Partial NGS Result
GTAAAACGACGGCCAGTGAGTTCGAGCTTGCATGCCTGCAGGTCGTTACATAACTTACGGTAAATGGCCC
GCCTGGCTGACCGCCCAACGACCCCCGCCCATTGACGTCAATAATGACGTATGTTCCCATAGTAACGCCA
ATAGGGACTTTCCATTGACGTCAATGGGTGGAGTATTTACGGTAAACTGCCCACTTGGCAGTACATCAAG
TGTATCATATGCCAAGTACGCCCCCTATTGACGTCAATGACGGTAAATGGCCCGCCTGGCATTATGCCCA
GTACATGACCTTATGGGACTTTCCTACTTGGCAGTACATCTACGTATTAGTCATCGCTATTACCATGGTG
ATGCGGTTTTGGCAGTACATCAATGGGCGTGGATAGCGGTTTGACTCACGGGGATTTCCAAGTCTCCACC
CCATTGACGTCAATGGGAGTTTGTTTTGGCACCAAAATCAACGGGACTTTCCAAAATGTCGTAACAACTC
CGCCCCATTGACGCAAATGGGCGGTAGGCGTGTACGGTGGGAGGTCTATATAAGCAGAGCTCGTTTAGTG
AACCGTCAGATCGCCTGGAGACGCCATCCACGCTGTTTTGACCTCCATAGAAGACACCGGGACCGATCCA
GCCTCCGGACTCTAGAGGATCCGGTACTAGAGGAACTGAAAAACCAGAAAGTTAACTGGTAAGTTTAGTC
TTTTTGTCTTTTATTTCAGGTCCCGGATCCGGTGGTGGTGCAAATCAAAGAACTGCTCCTCAGTGGATGT
TGCCTTTACTTCTAGGCCTGTACGGAAGTGTTACTTCTGCTCTAAAAGCTGCGGAATTGTACCCGCGGGC
CCACCATGGTGAGCAAGGGCGAGGAGCTGTTCACCGGGGTGGTGCCCATCCTGGTCGAGCTGGACGGCGA
CGTAAACGGCCACAAGTTCAGCGTGTCCGGCGAGGGCGAGGGCGATGCCACCTACGGCAAGCTGACCCTG
AAGTTCATCTGCACCACCGGCAAGCTGCCCGTGCCCTGGCCCACCCTCGTGACCACCTTGACCTACGGCG
TGCAGTGCTTCGCCCGCTACCCCGACCACATGAAGCAGCACGACTTCTTCAAGTCCGCCATGCCCGAAGG
CTACGTCCAGGAGCGCACCATCTTCTTCAAGGACGACGGCAACTACAAGACCCGCGCCGAGGTGAAGTTC
GAGGGCGACACCCTGGTGAACCGCATCGAGCTGAAGGGCATCGACTTCAAGGAGGACGGCAACATCCTGG
GGCACAAGCTGGAGTACAACTACAACAGCCACAAGGTCTATATCACCGCCGACAAGCAGAAGAACGGCAT
CAAGGTGAACTTCAAGACCCGCCACAACATCGAGGACGGCAGCGTGCAGCTCGCCGACCACTACCAGCAG
AACACCCCCATCGGCGACGGCCCCGTGCTGCTGCCCGACAACCACTACCTGAGCACCCAGTCCAAGCTGA
GCAAAGACCCCAACGAGAAGCGCGATCACATGGTCCTGCTGGAGTTCGTGACCGCCGCCGGGATCACTCT
CGGCATGGACGAGCTGTACAAGCGAATTGGTGGAGGGGGCGGTTCCGGTGGCGGAGGTTCCCGAATTCGT
CGACGGAGATCTGATATGGCAACTTATTACAGCCATTGGCGGCACGCGTTGCTAATTCACGATGGTGATT
TTATTTCCACGCAAACGGTTTCGTCAGCGCATCAGATTCTTTATAATGACGCCCGTTTCCCCCCCTTGGG
TACACCGAAAGCTTGAATCGGTACCCTCGAGAAGCTTGCGGCCGCGGGGATCCAGACATGATAAGATACA
TTGATGAGTTTGGACAAACCACAACTAGAATGCAGTGAAAAAAATGCTTTATTTGTGAAATTTGTGATGC
TATTGCTTTATTTGTAACCATTATAAGCTGCAATAAACAAGTTAACAACAACAATTGCATTCATTTTATG
TTTCAGGTTCAGGGGGAGGTGTGGGAGGTTTTTTCGGATCCTCTAGAGTCGATCTGCAGGCATGCTAGCT
TGGCGTAATCATGGTCATAGCTGTTTCCTGTGTGAAATTGTTATCCGCTCACAATTCCACACAACATACG
AGCCGGAAGCATAAAGTGTAAAGCCTGGGGTGCCTAATGAGTGAGCTAACTCACATTAATTGCGTTGCGC
TCACTGCCCGCTTTCCAGTCGGGAAACCTGTCGTGCCAGCTGCATTAATGAATCGGCCAACGCGCGGGGA
GAGGCGGTTTGCGTATTGGGCGCTCTTCCGCTTCCTCGCTCACTGACTCGCTGCGCTCGGTCGTTCGGCT
GCGGCGAGCGGTATCAGCTCACTCAAAGGCGGTAATACGGTTATCCACAGAATCAGGGGATAACGCAGGA
AAGAACATGTGAGCAAAAGGCCAGCAAAAGGCCAGGAACCGTAAAAAGGCCGCGTTGCTGGCGTTTTTCC
ATAGGCTCCGCCCCCCTGACGAGCATCACAAAAATCGACGCTCAAGTCAGAGGTGGCGAAACCCGACAGG
ACTATAAAGATACCAGGCGTTTCCCCCTGGAAGCTCCCTCGTGCGCTCTCCTGTTCCGACCCTGCCGCTT
ACCGGATACCTGTCCGCCTTTCTCCCTTCGGGAAGCGTGGCGCTTTCTCATAGCTCACGCTGTAGGTATC
TCAGTTCGGTGTAGGTCGTTCGCTCCAAGCTGGGCTGTGTGCACGAACCCCCCGTTCAGCCCGACCGCTG
CGCCTTATCCGGTAACTATCGTCTTGAGTCCAACCCGGTAAGACACGACTTATCGCCACTGGCAGCAGCC
ACTGGTAACAGGATTAGCAGAGCGAGGTATGTAGGCGGTGCTACAGAGTTCTTGAAGTGGTGGCCTAACT
ACGGCTACACTAGAAGAACAGTATTTGGTATCTGCGCTCTGCTGAAGCCAGTTACCTTCGGAAAAAGAGT
TGGTAGCTCTTGATCCGGCAAACAAACCACCGCTGGTAGCGGTGGTTTTTTTGTTTGCAAGCAGCAGATT
ACGCGCAGAAAAAAAGGATCTCAAGAAGATCCTTTGATCTTTTCTACGGGGTCTGACGCTCAGTGGAACG
AAAACTCACGTTAAGGGATTTTGGTCATGAGATTATCAAAAAGGATCTTCACCTAGATCCTTTTAAATTA
AAAATGAAGTTTTAAATCAATCTAAAGTATATATGAGTAAACTTGGTCTGACAGTTACCAATGCTTAATC
AGTGAGGCACCTATCTCAGCGATCTGTCTATTTCGTTCATCCATAGTTGCCTGACTCCCCGTCGTGTAGA
TAACTACGATACGGGAGGGCTTACCATCTGGCCCCAGTGCTGCAATGATACCGCGAGACCCACGCTCACC
GGCTCCAGATTTATCAGCAATAAACCAGCCAGCCGGAAGGGCCGAGCGCAGAAGTGGTCCTGCAACTTTA
TCCGCCTCCATCCAGTCTATTAATTGTTGCCGGGAAGCTAGAGTAAGTAGTTCGCCAGTTAATAGTTTGC
GCAACGTTGTTGCCATTGCTACAGGCATCGTGGTGTCACGCTCGTCGTTTGGTATGGCTTCATTCAGCTC
CGGTTCCCAACGATCAAGGCGAGTTACATGATCCCCCATGTTGTGCAAAAAAGCGGTTAGCTCCTTCGGT
CCTCCGATCGTTGTCAGAAGTAAGTTGGCCGCAGTGTTATCACTCATGGTTATGGCAGCACTGCATAATT
CTCTTACTGTCATGCCATCCGTAAGATGCTTTTCTGTGACTGGTGAGTACTCAACCAAGTCATTCTGAGA
ATAGTGTATGCGGCGACCGAGTTGCTCTTGCCCGGCGTCAATACGGGATAATACCGCGCCACATAGCAGA
ACTTTAAAAGTGCTCATCATTGGAAAACGTTCTTCGGGGCGAAAACTCTCAAGGATCTTACCGCTGTTGA
GATCCAGTTCGATGTAACCCACTCGTGCACCCAACTGATCTTCAGCATCTTTTACTTTCACCAGCGTTTC
TGGGTGAGCAAAAACAGGAAGGCAAAATGCCGCAAAAAAGGGAATAAGGGCGACACGGAAATGTTGAATA
CTCATACTCTTCCTTTTTCAATATTATTGAAGCATTTATCAGGGTTATTGTCTCATGAGCGGATACATAT
TTGAATGTATTTAGAAAAATAAACAAATAGGGGTTCCGCGCACATTTCCCCGAAAAGTGCCACCTGACGT
CTAAGAAACCATTATTATCATGACATTAACCTATAAAAATAGGCGTATCACGAGGCCCTTTCGTCTCGCG
CGTTTCGGTGATGACGGTGAAAACCTCTGACACATGCAGCTCCCGGAGACGGTCACAGCTTGTCTGTAAG
CGGATGCCGGGAGCAGACAAGCCCGTCAGGGCGCGTCAGCGGGTGTTGGCGGGTGTCGGGGCTGGCTTAA
CTATGCGGCATCAGAGCAGATTGTACTGAGAGTGCACCATATGCGGTGTGAAATACCGCACAGATGCGTA
AGGAGAAAATACCGCATCAGGCGCCATTCGCCATTCAGGCTGCGCAACTGTTGGGAAGGGCGATCGGTGC
GGGCCTCTTCGCTATTACGCCAGCTGGCGAAAGGGGGATGTGCTGCAAGGCGATTAAGTTGGGTAACGCC
AGGGTTTTCCCAGTCACGACGTT
Features (pLannotate 1.2.2; 16 found; start..end, strand, type, name):
     25..45      -  misc_feature   MCS (fragment): pUC18/19 multiple cloning site
     44..347     +  enhancer       CMV enhancer: human cytomegalovirus immediate early enhancer
    348..551     +  promoter       CMV promoter: human cytomegalovirus (CMV) immediate early promoter
    689..785     +  intron         SV40 intron: modified SV40 intron with splice donor and acceptor sites
    846..1562    +  CDS            mEmerald: mEmerald is a basic (constitutively fluorescent) green fluorescent protein published in 1998, derived from Aequorea victoria. It is reported to be a very rapidly-maturing monomer with moderate acid sensitivity.
   1799..1933    -  polyA_signal   SV40 poly(A) signal: SV40 polyadenylation signal
   2068..2084    -  protein_bind   lac operator: The lac repressor binds to the lac operator to inhibit transcription in E. coli. This inhibition can be relieved by adding lactose or isopropyl-β-D-thiogalactopyranoside (IPTG). lac repressor encoded by lacI
   2092..2122    -  promoter       lac promoter: promoter for the E. coli lac operon
   2137..2158    -  protein_bind   CAP binding site: CAP binding activates transcription in the presence of cAMP. E. coli catabolite activator protein
   2171..2263    -  CDS            lacI (fragment): lac repressor; lacI; The lac repressor binds to the lac operator to inhibit transcription in E. coli. This inhibition can be relieved by adding lactose or isopropyl-β-D-thiogalactopyranoside (IPTG).
   2446..3034    -  rep_origin     ori: high-copy-number ColE1/pMB1/pBR322/pUC origin of replication
   3205..4065    -  CDS            AmpR: β-lactamase; bla; confers resistance to ampicillin, carbenicillin, and related antibiotics
   4066..4170    -  promoter       AmpR promoter: bla
   4265..4300    +  CDS            rop (fragment): Rop protein, which maintains plasmids at low copy number; rop
   4402..4501    +  misc_feature   bom (fragment): basis of mobility region from pBR322
   4507..19      -  CDS            lacZα (fragment) (across the origin): LacZα fragment of β-galactosidase; lacZ fragment
