[The description below was written by a language model from this plasmid's Addgene catalogue record and pLannotate feature annotations shown in this document.]
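Description:
pCMV_mEm_4GS_LF82_781 is a mammalian expression plasmid built on a pCMV backbone of about 4.5 kb. It produces a small open reading frame from Escherichia coli strain LF82, LF82_781, as a fusion to the green fluorescent protein mEmerald. It is maintained in E. coli through a high-copy ColE1/pUC-type origin and selected with ampicillin via the β-lactamase gene and its native promoter. The remaining bacterial annotations are fragments of lacZα, lacI, rop and bom, together with a lac promoter/operator and CAP site. These appear to be remnants of the pUC/pBR322 lineage rather than functional parts of the design. The record lists no mammalian selection marker, so the plasmid is suited to transient transfection.

The expression cassette consists of the human cytomegalovirus immediate-early enhancer and promoter, followed by a modified SV40 intron that supplies splice donor and acceptor sites. Next comes the mEmerald coding sequence, and the cassette ends with an SV40 polyadenylation signal. The 141 bp LF82_781 insert was introduced by ligation-independent cloning downstream of mEmerald, so the fluorescent protein sits at the N terminus of the bacterial polypeptide. The "4GS" in the name suggests a glycine-serine linker between the two, although the record does not describe it. The insert is not annotated in the feature table, but the unannotated gap between mEmerald and the poly(A) signal is consistent with its position, and the 4,643 nt sequence length matches backbone plus insert.

The construct belongs to a collection made for an imaging screen in which candidate bacterial effectors were expressed exogenously in HeLa cells. The mEmerald tag allows the localisation of each protein and its effects on cellular phenotypes to be scored by fluorescence microscopy.
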