Addgene plasmid #100392: pCMV_mEm_4GS_LF82_781
Purpose: Mammalian expression of E. coli LF82_781 CDS fused to mEmerald
Depositing lab: Alan Huett. Depositing organization: University of Nottingham. Publication: A multi-phenotypic imaging screen to identify bacterial effectors by exogenous expression in a HeLa cell line. Collins A, Huett A. Sci Data. 2018 May 15;5:180081. doi: 10.1038/sdata.2018.81. PubMed 29762554.
Backbone
  Vector backbone: pCMV
  Backbone size w/o insert (bp): 4502
  Vector type: Mammalian Expression
Growth in bacteria
  Bacterial resistance: Ampicillin, 100 μg/mL
  Growth temperature: 37°C
  Growth strain: XL1 Blue
  Copy number: High Copy
Gene/Insert
  Gene/Insert name: LF82_781
  Insert size (bp): 141
  Promoter: CMV
  Tag / fusion protein: mEmerald (N terminal on backbone)
  Cloning method: Ligation Independent Cloning
  Sequencing primers: 5′ ACTTCTGCTCTAAAAGCTGCGG; 3′ CACTGCATTCTAGTTGTGGTTTGTC
Terms and licenses: Academic/Nonprofit Terms; Industry Terms: Not Available to Industry
How to cite: pCMV_mEm_4GS_LF82_781 was a gift from Alan Huett (Addgene plasmid # 100392 ; http://n2t.net/addgene:100392 ; RRID:Addgene_100392)
