>Addgene plasmid #100392 | pCMV_mEm_4GS_LF82_781 | depositor partial sequence | sequence record 183711 | Sequence across LF82 gene insert region
TCGGCATGGACGAGCTGTACAAGCGAATTGGTGGAGGGGGCGGTTCCGGTGGCGGAGGTTCCCGAATTCG
TCGACGGAGATCTGATATGGCAACTTATTACAGCCATTGGCGGCACGCGTTGCTAATTCACGATGGTGAT
TTTATTTCCACGCAAACGGTTTCGTCAGCGCATCAGATTCTTTATAATGACGCCCGTTTCCCCCCCTTGG
GTACACCGAAAGCTTGAATCGGTACCCTCGAGAAGCTTGCGGCCGCGGGGATCCAGACATGATAAGATAC
ATTGATGAGTTTGGACAAACCACAACTAGAATGCAGTGAAAAAAATGCTTTATTTGTGAAATTTGTGATG
CTATTGCTTTATTTGTAACCATTATAAGCTGCAATAAACAAGTTAACAACAACAATTGCATTCATTTTAT
GTTTCAGGTTCAGGGGGAGGTGTGGGAGGTTTTTTCGGATCCTCTAGAGTCGATCTGCAGGCATGCTAGC
TTGGCGTAATCATGGTCATAGCTGTTTCCTGTGTGAAATTGTTATCCGCTCACAATTCCACACAACATAC
GAGCCGGAAGCATAAAGTGTAAAGCCTGGGGTGCCTAATGAGTGAGCTAACTCACATTAATTGCGTTGCG
CTCACTGCCCGCTTTCCAGTCGGGAAACCTGTCGTGCCAGCTGCATTAATGAATCGGCCAACGCGCGGGG
AGAGGCGGTTTGCGTATTGGGCGCTCTTCCGCTTCCTCGCTCACTGACTCGCTGCGCTCGGTCGTTCGGC
TGCGGCGAGCGGTATCAGCTCACTCAAAGGCGGTAATACGGTTATCCACAGAATCAGGGGATAACGCNNA
AAGAACATGTGAGCAAAANGCCAGCAAAAGGCCAGGAACCGTAAAAAGGCCGCGTTGCTGGCGTTTTTCC
ATAGGCTCCGCCCCCCTGACGAGCATCACAAAAATCGACGCTCAAGTCA
